>Addgene plasmid #208381 | lentiMutB3GALT5-blast | addgene full sequence | sequence record 414093 | Addgene NGS Result
CGGCGCAACAAACTTCTCTCTGCTGAAACAAGCCGGAGATGTCGAAGAGAATCCTGGACCGATGGCCAAG
CCTTTGTCTCAAGAAGAATCCACCCTCATTGAAAGAGCAACGGCTACAATCAACAGCATCCCCATCTCTG
AAGACTACAGCGTCGCCAGCGCAGCTCTCTCTAGCGACGGCCGCATCTTCACTGGTGTCAATGTATATCA
TTTTACTGGGGGACCTTGTGCAGAACTCGTGGTGCTGGGCACTGCTGCTGCTGCGGCAGCTGGCAACCTG
ACTTGTATCGTCGCGATCGGAAATGAGAACAGGGGCATCTTGAGCCCCTGCGGACGGTGCCGACAGGTGC
TTCTCGATCTGCATCCTGGGATCAAAGCCATAGTGAAGGACAGTGATGGACAGCCGACGGCAGTTGGGAT
TCGTGAATTGCTGCCCTCTGGTTATGTGTGGGAGGGCTAAGAATTCGATATCAAGCTTATCGGTAATCAA
CCTCTGGATTACAAAATTTGTGAAAGATTGACTGGTATTCTTAACTATGTTGCTCCTTTTACGCTATGTG
GATACGCTGCTTTAATGCCTTTGTATCATGCTATTGCTTCCCGTATGGCTTTCATTTTCTCCTCCTTGTA
TAAATCCTGGTTGCTGTCTCTTTATGAGGAGTTGTGGCCCGTTGTCAGGCAACGTGGCGTGGTGTGCACT
GTGTTTGCTGACGCAACCCCCACTGGTTGGGGCATTGCCACCACCTGTCAGCTCCTTTCCGGGACTTTCG
CTTTCCCCCTCCCTATTGCCACGGCGGAACTCATCGCCGCCTGCCTTGCCCGCTGCTGGACAGGGGCTCG
GCTGTTGGGCACTGACAATTCCGTGGTGTTGTCGGGGAAATCATCGTCCTTTCCTTGGCTGCTCGCCTGT
GTTGCCACCTGGATTCTGCGCGGGACGTCCTTCTGCTACGTCCCTTCGGCCCTCAATCCAGCGGACCTTC
CTTCCCGCGGCCTGCTGCCGGCTCTGCGGCCTCTTCCGCGTCTTCGCCTTCGCCCTCAGACGAGTCGGAT
CTCCCTTTGGGCCGCCTCCCCGCATCGATACCGTCGACCTCGAGACCTAGAAAAACATGGAGCAATCACA
AGTAGCAATACAGCAGCTACCAATGCTGATTGTGCCTGGCTAGAAGCACAAGAGGAGGAGGAGGTGGGTT
TTCCAGTCACACCTCAGGTACCTTTAAGACCAATGACTTACAAGGCAGCTGTAGATCTTAGCCACTTTTT
AAAAGAAAAGGGGGGACTGGAAGGGCTAATTCACTCCCAACGAAGACAAGATATCCTTGATCTGTGGATC
TACCACACACAAGGCTACTTCCCTGATTGGCAGAACTACACACCAGGGCCAGGGATCAGATATCCACTGA
CCTTTGGATGGTGCTACAAGCTAGTACCAGTTGAGCAAGAGAAGGTAGAAGAAGCCAATGAAGGAGAGAA
CACCCGCTTGTTACACCCTGTGAGCCTGCATGGGATGGATGACCCGGAGAGAGAAGTATTAGAGTGGAGG
TTTGACAGCCGCCTAGCATTTCATCACATGGCCCGAGAGCTGCATCCGGACTGTACTGGGTCTCTCTGGT
TAGACCAGATCTGAGCCTGGGAGCTCTCTGGCTAACTAGGGAACCCACTGCTTAAGCCTCAATAAAGCTT
GCCTTGAGTGCTTCAAGTAGTGTGTGCCCGTCTGTTGTGTGACTCTGGTAACTAGAGATCCCTCAGACCC
TTTTAGTCAGTGTGGAAAATCTCTAGCAGGGCCCGTTTAAACCCGCTGATCAGCCTCGACTGTGCCTTCT
AGTTGCCAGCCATCTGTTGTTTGCCCCTCCCCCGTGCCTTCCTTGACCCTGGAAGGTGCCACTCCCACTG
TCCTTTCCTAATAAAATGAGGAAATTGCATCGCATTGTCTGAGTAGGTGTCATTCTATTCTGGGGGGTGG
GGTGGGGCAGGACAGCAAGGGGGAGGATTGGGAAGACAATAGCAGGCATGCTGGGGATGCGGTGGGCTCT
ATGGCTTCTGAGGCGGAAAGAACCAGCTGGGGCTCTAGGGGGTATCCCC
[124 nt withheld, positions 2080-2203]
C
[91 nt withheld, positions 2205-2295]
A
[49 nt withheld, positions 2297-2345]
CCTTTGACGTTGGAGTCCACGTTCTTT
[37 nt withheld, positions 2373-2409]
ACCCTATCTCGGTCTATTCTTTTGATTTATAAGGGATTTTGCCGATTTCGGCCTATTGGTTAAAAAATGA
GCTGATTTAACAAAAATTTAACGCGAATTAATTCTGTGGAATGTGTGTCAGTTAGGGTGTGGAAAGTCCC
CAGGCTCCCCAGCAGGCAGAAGTATGCAAAGCATGCATCTCAATTAGTCAGCAACCAGGTGTGGAAAGTC
CCCAGGCTCCCCAGCAGGCAGAAGTATGCAAAGCATGCATCTCAATTAGTCAGCAACCATAGTCCCGCCC
CTAACTCCGCCCATCCCGCCCCTAACTCCGCCCAGTTCCGCCCATTCTCCGCCCCATGGCTGACTAATTT
TTTTTATTTATGCAGAGGCCGAGGCCGCCTCTGCCTCTGAGCTATTCCAGAAGTAGTGAGGAGGCTTTTT
TGGAGGCCTAGGCTTTTGCAAAAAGCTCCCGGGAGCTTGTATATCCATTTTCGGATCTGATCAGCACGTG
TTGACAATTAATCATCGGCATAGTATATCGGCATAGTATAATACGACAAGGTGAGGAACTAAACCATGGC
CAAGTTGACCAGTGCCGTTCCGGTGCTCACCGCGCGCGACGTCGCCGGAGCGGTCGAGTTCTGGACCGAC
CGGCTCGGGTTCTCCCGGGACTTCGTGGAGGACGACTTCGCCGGTGTGGTCCGGGACGACGTGACCCTGT
TCATCAGCGCGGTCCAGGACCAGGTGGTGCCGGACAACACCCTGGCCTGGGTGTGGGTGCGCGGCCTGGA
CGAGCTGTACGCCGAGTGGTCGGAGGTCGTGTCCACGAACTTCCGGGACGCCTCCGGGCCGGCCATGACC
GAGATCGGCGAGCAGCCGTGGGGGCGGGAGTTCGCCCTGCGCGACCCGGCCGGCAACTGCGTGCACTTCG
TGGCCGAGGAGCAGGACTGACACGTGCTACGAGATTTCGATTCCACCGCCGCCTTCTATGAAAGGTTGGG
CTTCGGAATCGTTTTCCGGGACGCCGGCTGGATGATCCTCCAGCGCGGGGATCTCATGCTGGAGTTCTTC
GCCCACCCCAACTTGTTTATTGCAGCTTATAATGGTTACAAATAAAGCAATAGCATCACAAATTTCACAA
ATAAAGCATTTTTTTCACTGCATTCTAGTTGTGGTTTGTCCAAACTCATCAATGTATCTTATCATGTCTG
TATACCGTCGACCTCTAGCTAGAGCTTGGCGTAATCATGGTCATAGCTGTTTCCTGTGTGAAATTGTTAT
CCGCTCACAATTCCACACAACATACGAGCCGGAAGCATAAAGTGTAAAGCCTGGGGTGCCTAATGAGTGA
GCTAACTCACATTAATTGCGTTGCGCTCACTGCCCGCTTTCCAGTCGGGAAACCTGTCGTGCCAGCTGCA
TTAATGAATCGGCCAACGCGCGGGGAGAGGCGGTTTGCGTATTGGGCGCTCTTCCGCTTCCTCGCTCACT
GACTCGCTGCGCTCGGTCGTTCGGCTGCGGCGAGCGGTATCAGCTCACTCAAAGGCGGTAATACGGTTAT
CCACAGAATCAGGGGATAACGCAGGAAAGAACATGTGAGCAAAAGGCCAGCAAAAGGCCAGGAACCGTAA
AAAGGCCGCGTTGCTGGCGTTTTTCCATAGGCTCCGCCCCCCTGACGAGCATCACAAAAATCGACGCTCA
AGTCAGAGGTGGCGAAACCCGACAGGACTATAAAGATACCAGGCGTTTCCCCCTGGAAGCTCCCTCGTGC
GCTCTCCTGTTCCGACCCTGCCGCTTACCGGATACCTGTCCGCCTTTCTCCCTTCGGGAAGCGTGGCGCT
TTCTCATAGCTCACGCTGTAGGTATCTCAGTTCGGTGTAGGTCGTTCGCTCCAAGCTGGGCTGTGTGCAC
GAACCCCCCGTTCAGCCCGACCGCTGCGCCTTATCCGGTAACTATCGTCTTGAGTCCAACCCGGTAAGAC
ACGACTTATCGCCACTGGCAGCAGCCACTGGTAACAGGATTAGCAGAGCGAGGTATGTAGGCGGTGCTAC
AGAGTTCTTGAAGTGGTGGCCTAACTACGGCTACACTAGAAGAACAGTATTTGGTATCTGCGCTCTGCTG
AAGCCAGTTACCTTCGGAAAAAGAGTTGGTAGCTCTTGATCCGGCAAACAAACCACCGCTGGTAGCGGTG
GTTTTTTTGTTTGCAAGCAGCAGATTACGCGCAGAAAAAAAGGATCTCAAGAAGATCCTTTGATCTTTTC
TACGGGGTCTGACGCTCAGTGGAACGAAAACTCACGTTAAGGGATTTTGGTCATGAGATTATCAAAAAGG
ATCTTCACCTAGATCCTTTTAAATTAAAAATGAAGTTTTAAATCAATCTAAAGTATATATGAGTAAACTT
GGTCTGACAGTTACCAATGCTTAATCAGTGAGGCACCTATCTCAGCGATCTGTCTATTTCGTTCATCCAT
AGTTGCCTGACTCCCCGTCGTGTAGATAACTACGATACGGGAGGGCTTACCATCTGGCCCCAGTGCTGCA
ATGATACCGCGAGACCCACGCTCACCGGCTCCAGATTTATCAGCAATAAACCAGCCAGCCGGAAGGGCCG
AGCGCAGAAGTGGTCCTGCAACTTTATCCGCCTCCATCCAGTCTATTAATTGTTGCCGGGAAGCTAGAGT
AAGTAGTTCGCCAGTTAATAGTTTGCGCAACGTTGTTGCCATTGCTACAGGCATCGTGGTGTCACGCTCG
TCGTTTGGTATGGCTTCATTCAGCTCCGGTTCCCAACGATCAAGGCGAGTTACATGATCCCCCATGTTGT
GCAAAAAAGCGGTTAGCTCCTTCGGTCCTCCGATCGTTGTCAGAAGTAAGTTGGCCGCAGTGTTATCACT
CATGGTTATGGCAGCACTGCATAATTCTCTTACTGTCATGCCATCCGTAAGATGCTTTTCTGTGACTGGT
GAGTACTCAACCAAGTCATTCTGAGAATAGTGTATGCGGCGACCGAGTTGCTCTTGCCCGGCGTCAATAC
GGGATAATACCGCGCCACATAGCAGAACTTTAAAAGTGCTCATCATTGGAAAACGTTCTTCGGGGCGAAA
ACTCTCAAGGATCTTACCGCTGTTGAGATCCAGTTCGATGTAACCCACTCGTGCACCCAACTGATCTTCA
GCATCTTTTACTTTCACCAGCGTTTCTGGGTGAGCAAAAACAGGAAGGCAAAATGCCGCAAAAAAGGGAA
TAAGGGCGACACGGAAATGTTGAATACTCATACTCTTCCTTTTTCAATATTATTGAAGCATTTATCAGGG
TTATTGTCTCATGAGCGGATACATATTTGAATGTATTTAGAAAAATAAACAAATAGGGGTTCCGCGCACA
TTTCCCCGAAAAGTGCCACCTGACGTCGACGGATCGGGAGATCTCCCGATCCCCTATGGTGCACTCTCAG
TACAATCTGCTCTGATGCCGCATAGTTAAGCCAGTATCTGCTCCCTGCTTGTGTGTTGGAGGTCGCTGAG
TAGTGCGCGAGCAAAATTTAAGCTACAACAAGGCAAGGCTTGACCGACAATTGCATGAAGAATCTGCTTA
GGGTTAGGCGTTTTGCGCTGCTTCGCGATGTACGGGCCAGATATACGCGTTGACATTGATTATTGACTAG
TTATTAATAGTAATCAATTACGGGGTCATTAGTTCATAGCCCATATATGGAGTTCCGCGTTACATAACTT
ACGGTAAATGGCCCGCCTGGCTGACCGCCCAACGACCCCCGCCCATTGACGTCAATAATGACGTATGTTC
CCATAGTAACGCCAATAGGGACTTTCCATTGACGTCAATGGGTGGAGTATTTACGGTAAACTGCCCACTT
GGCAGTACATCAAGTGTATCATATGCCAAGTACGCCCCCTATTGACGTCAATGACGGTAAATGGCCCGCC
TGGCATTATGCCCAGTACATGACCTTATGGGACTTTCCTACTTGGCAGTACATCTACGTATTAGTCATCG
CTATTACCATGGTGATGCGGTTTTGGCAGTACATCAATGGGCGTGGATAGCGGTTTGACTCACGGGGATT
TCCAAGTCTCCACCCCATTGACGTCAATGGGAGTTTGTTTTGGCACCAAAATCAACGGGACTTTCCAAAA
TGTCGTAACAACTCCGCCCCATTGACGCAAATGGGCGGTAGGCGTGTACGGTGGGAGGTCTATATAAGCA
GCGCGTTTTGCCTGTACTGGGTCTCTCTGGTTAGACCAGATCTGAGCCTGGGAGCTCTCTGGCTAACTAG
GGAACCCACTGCTTAAGCCTCAATAAAGCTTGCCTTGAGTGCTTCAAGTAGTGTGTGCCCGTCTGTTGTG
TGACTCTGGTAACTAGAGATCCCTCAGACCCTTTTAGTCAGTGTGGAAAATCTCTAGCAGTGGCGCCCGA
ACAGGGACTTGAAAGCGAAAGGGAAACCAGAGGAGCTCTCTCGACGCAGGACTCGGCTTGCTGAAGCGCG
CACGGCAAGAGGCGAGGGGCGGCGACTGGTGAGTACGCCAAAAATTTTGACTAGCGGAGGCTAGAAGGAG
AGAGATGGGTGCGAGAGCGTCAGTATTAAGCGGGGGAGAATTAGATCGCGATGGGAAAAAATTCGGTTAA
GGCCAGGGGGAAAGAAAAAATATAAATTAAAACATATAGTATGGGCAAGCAGGGAGCTAGAACGATTCGC
AGTTAATCCTGGCCTGTTAGAAACATCAGAAGGCTGTAGACAAATACTGGGACAGCTACAACCATCCCTT
CAGACAGGATCAGAAGAACTTAGATCATTATATAATACAGTAGCAACCCTCTATTGTGTGCATCAAAGGA
TAGAGATAAAAGACACCAAGGAAGCTTTAGACAAGATAGAGGAAGAGCAAAACAAAAGTAAGACCACCGC
ACAGCAAGCGGCCGCTGATCTTCAGACCTGGAGGAGGAGATATGAGGGACAATTGGAGAAGTGAATTATA
TAAATATAAAGTAGTAAAAATTGAACCATTAGGAGTAGCACCCACCAAGGCAAAGAGAAGAGTGGTGCAG
AGAGAAAAAAGAGCAGTGGGAATAGGAGCTTTGTTCCTTGGGTTCTTGGGAGCAGCAGGAAGCACTATGG
GCGCAGCGTCAATGACGCTGACGGTACAGGCCAGACAATTATTGTCTGGTATAGTGCAGCAGCAGAACAA
TTTGCTGAGGGCTATTGAGGCGCAACAGCATCTGTTGCAACTCACAGTCTGGGGCATCAAGCAGCTCCAG
GCAAGAATCCTGGCTGTGGAAAGATACCTAAAGGATCAACAGCTCCTGGGGATTTGGGGTTGCTCTGGAA
AACTCATTTGCACCACTGCTGTGCCTTGGAATGCTAGTTGGAGTAATAAATCTCTGGAACAGATTTGGAA
TCACACGACCTGGATGGAGTGGGACAGAGAAATTAACAATTACACAAGCTTAATACACTCCTTAATTGAA
GAATCGCAAAACCAGCAAGAAAAGAATGAACAAGAATTATTGGAATTAGATAAATGGGCAAGTTTGTGGA
ATTGGTTTAACATAACAAATTGGCTGTGGTATATAAAATTATTCATAATGATAGTAGGAGGCTTGGTAGG
TTTAAGAATAGTTTTTGCTGTACTTTCTATAGTGAATAGAGTTAGGCAGGGATATTCACCATTATCGTTT
CAGACCCACCTCCCAACCCCGAGGGGACCCGACAGGCCCGAAGGAATAGAAGAAGAAGGTGGAGAGAGAG
ACAGAGACAGATCCATTCGATTAGTGAACGGATCGGCACTGCGTGCGCCAATTCTGCAGACAAATGGCAG
TATTCATCCACAATTTTAAAAGAAAAGGGGGGATTGGGGGGTACAGTGCAGGGGAAAGAATAGTAGACAT
AATAGCAACAGACATACAAACTAAAGAATTACAAAAACAAATTACAAAAATTCAAAATTTTCGGGTTTAT
TACAGGGACAGCAGAGATCCAGTTTGGTTAATTAGCTAGCTAGGTCTTGAAAGGAGTGGGAATTGGCTCC
GGTGCCCGTCAGTGGGCAGAGCGCACATCGCCCACAGTCCCCGAGAAGTTGGGGGGAGGGGTCGGCAATT
GATCCGGTGCCTAGAGAAGGTGGCGCGGGGTAAACTGGGAAAGTGATGTCGTGTACTGGCTCCGCCTTTT
TCCCGAGGGTGGGGGAGAACCGTATATAAGTGCAGTAGTCGCCGTGAACGTTCTTTTTCGCAACGGGTTT
GCCGCCAGAACACAGGACCGGTTCTAGAGCGAGGAGATCTGCCGCCGCGATCGCCATGGCTTTCCCGAAG
ATGAGATTGATGTATATTTGCCTTCTGGTTCTGGGGGCTCTTTGTTTGTATTTTAGCATGTACAGTCTAA
ATCCTTTCAAAGAACAGTCCTTTGTTTACAAGAAAGACGGGAACTTCCTTAAGCTCCCAGATACAGACTG
CAGGCAGACACCTCCCTTCCTCGTCCTGCTGGTGACCTCATCCCACAAACAGTTGGCTGAGCGCATGGCC
ATCCGGCAGACGTGGGGGAAAGAGAGGACGGTGAAGGGAAAGCAGCTGAAGACATTCTTCCTCCTGGGGA
CCACCAGCAGTGCAGCGGAAACAAAAGAGGTGGACCAGGAGAGCCAGCGACACGGGGACATTATCCAGAA
GGATTTCCTAGACGTCTATTACAATCTGACCCTGAAGACCATGATGGGCATAGAATGGGTCCATCGCTTT
TGTCCTCAGGCAGCGTTTGTGATGAAAACAGACTCAGACATGTTCATCAATGTTGACTATCTGACTGAAC
TGCTTCTGAAGAAAAACAGAACAACCAGGTTTTTCACTGGCTTCTTGAAACTCAATGAGTTTCCCATCAG
GCAGCCATTCAGCAAGTGGTTTGTCAGTAAATCTGAATATCCGTGGGACAGGTACCCACCATTCTGCTCC
GGCACCGGCTACGTGTTTTCTGGCGACGTGGCGAGTCAGGTGTACAATGTCTCCAAGAGCGTCCCATACA
TTAAACTGGAAGACGTGTTTGTGGGGCTCTGCCTCGAAAGGCTGAACATCAGATTGGAGGAGCTCCACTC
CCAGCCGACCTTTTTTCCAGGGGGCTTACGCTTCTCCGTATGCCTCTTCAGGAGGATCGTGGCCTGCCAC
TTCATCAAGCCTCGGACTCTCTTGGACTACTGGCAGGCTCTAGAGAATTCCCGGGGGGAAGATTGTCCGC
CTGTCACGCGTACGCGGCCGCTCGAGCAGAAACTCATCTCAGAAGAGGATCTGGCAGCAAATGATATCCT
GGATTACAAGGATGACGACGATAAGGGATC
Features (pLannotate 1.2.2; 33 found; start..end, strand, type, name):
     62..460     +  CDS            BSD: blasticidin S deaminase; Aspergillus terreus BSD; confers resistance to blasticidin
    461..482     +  misc_feature   MCS (fragment): pBluescript multiple cloning site
    485..1073    +  misc_feature   WPRE: woodchuck hepatitis virus posttranscriptional regulatory element
   1010..1591    +  CDS            nef (fragment): NEF_HV1H2 - Experimental evidence at protein level: Swiss-Prot protein existence level 1. Extracellular Nef protein targets CD4(+) T-lymphocytes for apoptosis by interacting with CXCR4 surface receptors. From Human immunodeficiency virus type 1 group M subtype B (isolate HXB2) (HIV-1).
   1598..1778    +  LTR            5' LTR (truncated): truncated 5' long terminal repeat (LTR) from HIV-1
   1810..2034    +  polyA_signal   bGH poly(A) signal: bovine growth hormone polyadenylation signal
   2038..2059    +  promoter       SV40 promoter (fragment): SV40 enhancer and early promoter
   2080..2508    +  rep_origin     f1 ori (sequence partly withheld): f1 bacteriophage origin of replication; arrow indicates direction of (+) strand synthesis
   2522..2851    +  promoter       SV40 promoter: SV40 enhancer and early promoter
   2899..2946    +  promoter       EM7 promoter: synthetic bacterial promoter&nbsp
   2965..3339    +  CDS            BleoR: antibiotic-binding protein; Sh ble from Streptoalloteichus hindustanus; confers resistance to bleomycin, phleomycin, and Zeocin™
   3349..3474    +  CDS            ble (fragment): BLE_KLEPN - Experimental evidence at protein level: Swiss-Prot protein existence level 1. Binding protein with a strong affinity to the bleomycin family of antibiotics. Binds to CL990; an antimitotic-antibiotic compound. From Klebsiella pneumoniae.
   3469..3590    +  polyA_signal   SV40 poly(A) signal: SV40 polyadenylation signal
   3663..3679    -  protein_bind   lac operator: The lac repressor binds to the lac operator to inhibit transcription in E. coli. This inhibition can be relieved by adding lactose or isopropyl-β-D-thiogalactopyranoside (IPTG). lac repressor encoded by lacI
   3687..3717    -  promoter       lac promoter: promoter for the E. coli lac operon
   3732..3753    -  protein_bind   CAP binding site: CAP binding activates transcription in the presence of cAMP. E. coli catabolite activator protein
   3766..3858    -  CDS            lacI (fragment): lac repressor; lacI; The lac repressor binds to the lac operator to inhibit transcription in E. coli. This inhibition can be relieved by adding lactose or isopropyl-β-D-thiogalactopyranoside (IPTG).
   4041..4629    -  rep_origin     ori: high-copy-number ColE1/pMB1/pBR322/pUC origin of replication
   4800..5660    -  CDS            AmpR: β-lactamase; bla; confers resistance to ampicillin, carbenicillin, and related antibiotics
   5661..5765    -  promoter       AmpR promoter: bla
   5824..5876    -  misc_feature   bom (fragment): basis of mobility region from pBR322
   6031..6410    +  enhancer       CMV enhancer: human cytomegalovirus immediate early enhancer
   6411..6610    +  promoter       CMV promoter: human cytomegalovirus (CMV) immediate early promoter
   6628..6808    +  LTR            5' LTR (truncated): truncated 5' long terminal repeat (LTR) from HIV-1
   6855..6980    +  misc_feature   HIV-1 Ψ: packaging signal of human immunodeficiency virus type 1
   6964..7327    +  CDS            HIV-1 gag (fragment): gag protein from human immunodeficiency virus 1; gag
   7473..7706    +  misc_feature   RRE: The Rev response element (RRE) of HIV-1 allows for Rev-dependent mRNA export from the nucleus to the cytoplasm.
   8083..8183    +  CDS            Rev (fragment): human immunodeficiency virus 1 (HIV-1) Rev protein; rev; enhances nuclear export of unspliced and incompletely spliced viral mRNAs
   8233..8350    +  misc_feature   cPPT/CTS: central polypurine tract and central termination sequence of HIV-1
   8399..8417    +  CDS            small t antigen (fragment): SV40 (simian virus 40) small t antigen
   8443..8654    +  promoter       EF-1α core promoter: core promoter for human elongation factor EF-1α
   8695..9624    +  CDS            B3GALT5: B3GT5_HUMAN - Experimental evidence at protein level: Swiss-Prot protein existence level 1. Catalyzes the transfer of Gal to GlcNAc-based acceptors with a preference for the core3 O-linked glycan GlcNAc(beta1,3)GalNAc structure. Can use glycolipid LC3Cer as an efficient acceptor. From Homo sapiens (Human).
   9691..9717    +  CDS            3xFLAG (fragment): three tandem FLAG® epitope tags
