[The description below was written by a language model from this plasmid's Addgene catalogue record and pLannotate feature annotations shown in this document.]
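Description:
lentiMutB3GALT5-blast is a 9,719 bp HIV-1-based lentiviral expression vector built on the lentiCas9-blast backbone, with the human beta-1,3-galactosyltransferase 5 (B3GALT5) coding sequence inserted by Gibson assembly. It is propagated in E. coli through a high-copy ColE1/pUC-type origin with ampicillin selection. The backbone also carries an f1 origin and an SV40/EM7-driven bleomycin/Zeocin resistance cassette outside the viral region. The transfer cassette begins with a CMV enhancer/promoter fused to a truncated 5' LTR. This is followed by the Ψ packaging signal with a partial gag sequence, the Rev response element and the cPPT/CTS. Downstream of the payload lie a WPRE and a truncated 3' LTR, followed by a bGH polyadenylation signal.

The 930 bp B3GALT5 open reading frame, partly derived from a commercial cDNA clone, is driven by the EF-1α core promoter. The stated purpose describes a C-terminal myc-DDK (FLAG) tag, and the feature table supports this with a FLAG-type fragment just downstream of the coding sequence, whereas the catalogue tag field lists the position as N-terminal. The blasticidin S deaminase gene follows closely in the circular map and allows selection of transduced mammalian cells. The annotation shows no separate promoter for it and does not identify the linking element.

The insert carries a single g-to-a change at nucleotide 515, described as lying in a PAM targeting sequence. Such a change would be expected to make the cDNA resistant to cutting by a corresponding CRISPR guide, suiting it to re-expression in B3GALT5-edited cells, though the record does not state this use explicitly. The associated study concerns the roles of fucosylated glycoproteins and glycolipids in cholera intoxication.
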