Addgene plasmid #208381: lentiMutB3GALT5-blast
Purpose: lentiviral vector for expressing human B3GALT5 with C-terminal myc-DDK tag, includes nucleotide change in PAM targeting sequence
Depositing lab: Jennifer Kohler. Depositing organization: University of Texas Southwestern Medical Center. Publication: Fucosylated glycoproteins and fucosylated glycolipids play opposing roles in cholera intoxication. Ghorashi AC, Boucher A, Archer-Hartmann SA, Murray NB, Konada RSR, Zhang X, Xing C, Azadi P, Yrlid U, Kohler JJ. bioRxiv [Preprint]. 2023 Aug 3:2023.08.02.551727. doi: 10.1101/2023.08.02.551727. PubMed 37577488.
Backbone
  Vector backbone: lentiCas9-blast
  Backbone manufacturer: Addgene 52962
  Backbone size w/o insert (bp): 8669
  Total vector size (bp): 9719
  Vector type: Mammalian Expression, Lentiviral
  Selectable markers: Blasticidin
Growth in bacteria
  Bacterial resistance: Ampicillin, 100 μg/mL
  Growth temperature: 37°C
  Growth strain: NEB Stable
  Copy number: High Copy
Gene/Insert
  Gene/Insert name: beta-1,3-galactosyltransferase 5 (alt name: B3GALT5)
  Species: H. sapiens (human)
  Insert size (bp): 930
  Mutation: nucleotide change in PAM targeting sequence nt 515 g->a
  GenBank ID: NM_033173
  Entrez Gene: B3GALT5 (a.k.a. B3GalT-V, B3GalTx, B3T5, GLCT5, beta-1,3-GalTase 5, beta-3-Gx-T5, beta3Gal-T5)
  Promoter: EF-1 alpha core promoter
  Tag / fusion protein: myc, FLAG (N terminal on backbone)
  Cloning method: Gibson Cloning
  Sequencing primers: 5′ whole plasmid sequencing; 3′ whole plasmid sequencing
Resource information
  A portion of this plasmid was derived from a plasmid made by: Origene CAT#: RC211183
Terms and licenses: Academic/Nonprofit Terms; Industry Terms: Not Available to Industry
Depositor comments: Please visit https://doi.org/10.1101/2023.08.02.551727 for bioRxiv preprint.
How to cite: lentiMutB3GALT5-blast was a gift from Jennifer Kohler (Addgene plasmid # 208381 ; http://n2t.net/addgene:208381 ; RRID:Addgene_208381)
